>Addgene plasmid #99614 | LoxP2-Mb2Tomato-2A (SO240) | addgene full sequence | sequence record 192210 | Addgene NGS Result
GACGGATCGGGAGATCCTAGTTATTAATAGTAATCAATTACGGGGTCATTAGTTCATAGCCCATATATGG
AGTTCCGCGTTACATAACTTACGGTAAATGGCCCGCCTGGCTGACCGCCCAACGACCCCCGCCCATTGAC
GTCAATAATGACGTATGTTCCCATAGTAACGCCAATAGGGACTTTCCATTGACGTCAATGGGTGGAGTAT
TTACGGTAAACTGCCCACTTGGCAGTACATCAAGTGTATCATATGCCAAGTACGCCCCCTATTGACGTCA
ATGACGGTAAATGGCCCGCCTGGCATTATGCCCAGTACATGACCTTATGGGACTTTCCTACTTGGCAGTA
CATCTACGTATTAGTCATCGCTATTACCATGGTGATGCGGTTTTGGCAGTACATCAATGGGCGTGGATAG
CGGTTTGACTCACGGGGATTTCCAAGTCTCCACCCCATTGACGTCAATGGGAGTTTGTTTTGGCACCAAA
ATCAACGGGACTTTCCAAAATGTCGTAACAACTCCGCCCCATTGACGCAAATGGGCGGTAGGCGTGTACG
GTGGGAGGTCTATATAAGCAGAGCTCTCTGGCTAACTAGAGAACCCACTGCTTACTGGCTTATCGAAATT
AATACGACTCACTATAGGGAGACCCAAGCTGGCTAGCAATTAGATCTATAACTTCGTATAGGATACTTTA
TACGAAGTTATCGGTACCGGCGCGCCACCATGGGTTGCTGTTTCTCCAAGACCGCAGCGAAGGGAGAAGC
CGCCGCGGAGAGGCCTGGGGAGGCGGCTGTGGCCTCGTCGCCTTCCAAAGCGAACGGACAGGAGAATGGC
CACGTGAAGGTAGGATCCGTGAGCAAGGGAGAGGAGGTCATCAAAGAGTTCATGCGCTTCAAGGTGCGCA
TGGAGGGCTCCATGAACGGCCACGAGTTCGAGATCGAGGGCGAGGGCGAGGGCCGCCCCTACGAGGGCAC
CCAGACCGCCAAGCTGAAGGTGACCAAGGGCGGCCCCCTGCCCTTCGCCTGGGACATCCTGTCCCCCCAG
TTCATGTACGGCTCCAAGGCGTACGTGAAGCACCCCGCCGACATCCCCGATTACAAGAAGCTGTCCTTCC
CCGAGGGCTTCAAGTGGGAGCGCGTGATGAACTTCGAGGACGGCGGTCTGGTGACCGTGACCCAGGACTC
CTCCCTGCAGGACGGCACGCTGATCTACAAGGTGAAGATGCGCGGCACCAACTTCCCCCCCGACGGCCCC
GTAATGCAGAAGAAGACCATGGGCTGGGAGGCCTCCACCGAGCGCCTGTACCCCCGCGACGGCGTGCTGA
AGGGCGAGATCCACCAGGCCCTGAAGCTGAAGGACGGCGGCCACTACCTGGTGGAGTTCAAGACCATCTA
CATGGCCAAGAAGCCCGTGCAACTGCCCGGCTACTACTACGTGGACACCAAGCTGGACATCACCTCCCAC
AACGAGGACTACACCATCGTGGAACAGTACGAGCGCTCCGAGGGCCGCCACCACCTGTTCCTGGGGCATG
GCACCGGCAGCACCGGCAGCGGCAGCTCCGGCACCGCCTCCTCCGAGGACAACAACATGGCCGTCATCAA
AGAGTTCATGCGCTTCAAGGTGCGCATGGAGGGCTCCATGAACGGCCACGAGTTCGAGATCGAGGGCGAG
GGCGAGGGCCGCCCCTACGAGGGCACCCAGACCGCCAAGCTGAAGGTGACCAAGGGCGGCCCCCTGCCCT
TCGCCTGGGACATCCTGTCCCCCCAGTTCATGTACGGCTCCAAGGCGTACGTGAAGCACCCCGCCGACAT
CCCCGATTACAAGAAGCTGTCCTTCCCCGAGGGCTTCAAGTGGGAGCGCGTGATGAACTTCGAGGACGGC
GGTCTGGTGACCGTGACCCAGGACTCCTCCCTGCAGGACGGCACGCTGATCTACAAGGTGAAGATGCGCG
GCACCAACTTCCCCCCCGACGGCCCCGTAATGCAGAAGAAGACCATGGGCTGGGAGGCCTCCACCGAGCG
CCTGTACCCCCGCGACGGCGTGCTGAAGGGCGAGATCCACCAGGCCCTGAAGCTGAAGGACGGCGGCCGC
TACCTGGTGGAGTTCAAGACCATCTACATGGCCAAGAAGCCCGTGCAACTGCCCGGCTACTACTACGTGG
ACACCAAGCTGGACATCACCTCCCACAACGAGGACTACACCATCGTGGAACAGTACGAGCGCTCCGAGGG
CCGCCACCACCTGTTCCTGTACGGCATGGACGAGCTGTACAAGGGCAGTGGAGAGGGCAGAGGAAGTCTG
CTAACATGCGGTGACGTCGAGGAGAATCCTGGCCCAGAATTCTGCAGATATCCAGCACAGTGGCGGCCGC
TCGAGTCTAGGCGCGCCCCGCTAATCAACCTCTGGATTACAAAATTTGTGAAAGATTGACTGGTATTCTT
AACTATGTTGCTCCTTTTACGCTATGTGGATACGCTGCTTTAATGCCTTTGTATCATGCTATTGCTTCCC
GTATGGCTTTCATTTTCTCCTCCTTGTATAAATCCTGGTTGCTGTCTCTTTATGAGGAGTTGTGGCCCGT
TGTCAGGCAACGTGGCGTGGTGTGCACTGTGTTTGCTGACGCAACCCCCACTGGTTGGGGCATTGCCACC
ACCTGTCAGCTCCTTTCCGGGACTTTCGCTTTCCCCCTCCCTATTGCCACGGCGGAACTCATCGCCGCCT
GCCTTGCCCGCTGCTGGACAGGGGCTCGGCTGTTGGGCACTGACAATTCCGTGGTGTTGTCGGGGAAATC
ATCGTCCTTTCCTTGGCTGCTCGCCTGTGTTGCCACCTGGATTCTGCGCGGGACGTCCTTCTGCTACGTC
CCTTCGGCCCTCAATCCAGCGGACCTTCCTTCCCGCGGCCTGCTGCCGGCTCTGCGGCCTCTTCCGCGTC
TTCGCCTTCGCCCTCAGACGAGTCGGATCTCCCTTTGGGCCGCCTCCCCGCATCGATACCGTCGAGACTG
CTGCACCAGATCATAATCAGCCATACCACATTTGTAGAGGTTTTACTTGCTTTAAAAAACCTCCCACACC
TCCCCCTGAACCTGAAACATAAAATGAATGCAATTGTTGTTGTTAACTTGTTTATTGCAGCTTATAATGG
TTACAAATAAAGCAATAGCATCACAAATTTCACAAATAAAGCATTTTTTTCACTGCATTCTAGTTGTGGT
TTGTCCAAACTCATCAATGTATCTTAAGGCGTGGACTAGTATCGAGTCTAGAGGGCCCGTTTAAACCCGC
TGATCAGCCTCGACTGTGCCTTCTAGTTGCCAGCCATCTGTTGTTTGCCCCTCCCCCGTGCCTTCCTTGA
CCCTGGAAGGTGCCACTCCCACTGTCCTTTCCTAATAAAATGAGGAAATTGCATCGCATTGTCTGAGTAG
GTGTCATTCTATTCTGGGGGGTGGGGTGGGGCAGGACAGCAAGGGGGAGGATTGGGAAGACAATAGCAGG
CATGCTGGGGATGCGGTGGGCTCTATGGCTTCTGAGGCGGAAAGAACCAGCTGGGGCTCTAGGGGGTATC
CCC
[124 nt withheld, positions 3574-3697]
C
[91 nt withheld, positions 3699-3789]
A
[49 nt withheld, positions 3791-3839]
CCTTTGACGTTGGAGTCCACGTTCTTT
[37 nt withheld, positions 3867-3903]
ACCCTATCTCGGTCTATTCTTTTGATTTATAAGGGATTTTGCCGATTTCGGCCTATTGGTTAAAAAATGA
GCTGATTTAACAAAAATTTAACGCGAATTAATTCTGTGGAATGTGTGTCAGTTAGGGTGTGGAAAGTCCC
CAGGCTCCCCAGCAGGCAGAAGTATGCAAAGCATGCATCTCAATTAGTCAGCAACCAGGTGTGGAAAGTC
CCCAGGCTCCCCAGCAGGCAGAAGTATGCAAAGCATGCATCTCAATTAGTCAGCAACCATAGTCCCGCCC
CTAACTCCGCCCATCCCGCCCCTAACTCCGCCCAGTTCCGCCCATTCTCCGCCCCATGGCTGACTAATTT
TTTTTATTTATGCAGAGGCCGAGGCCGCCTCTGCCTCTGAGCTATTCCAGAAGTAGTGAGGAGGCTTTTT
TGGAGGCCTAGGCTTTTGCAAAAAGCTCCCGGGAGCTTGTATATCCATTTTCGGATCTGATCAAGAGACA
GGATGAGGATCGTTTCGCATGATTGAACAAGATGGATTGCACGCAGGTTCTCCGGCCGCTTGGGTGGAGA
GGCTATTCGGCTATGACTGGGCACAACAGACAATCGGCTGCTCTGATGCCGCCGTGTTCCGGCTGTCAGC
GCAGGGGCGCCCGGTTCTTTTTGTCAAGACCGACCTGTCCGGTGCCCTGAATGAACTGCAGGACGAGGCA
GCGCGGCTATCGTGGCTGGCCACGACGGGCGTTCCTTGCGCAGCTGTGCTCGACGTTGTCACTGAAGCGG
GAAGGGACTGGCTGCTATTGGGCGAAGTGCCGGGGCAGGATCTCCTGTCATCTCACCTTGCTCCTGCCGA
GAAAGTATCCATCATGGCTGATGCAATGCGGCGGCTGCATACGCTTGATCCGGCTACCTGCCCATTCGAC
CACCAAGCGAAACATCGCATCGAGCGAGCACGTACTCGGATGGAAGCCGGTCTTGTCGATCAGGATGATC
TGGACGAAGAGCATCAGGGGCTCGCGCCAGCCGAACTGTTCGCCAGGCTCAAGGCGCGCATGCCCGACGG
CGAGGATCTCGTCGTGACCCATGGCGATGCCTGCTTGCCGAATATCATGGTGGAAAATGGCCGCTTTTCT
GGATTCATCGACTGTGGCCGGCTGGGTGTGGCGGACCGCTATCAGGACATAGCGTTGGCTACCCGTGATA
TTGCTGAAGAGCTTGGCGGCGAATGGGCTGACCGCTTCCTCGTGCTTTACGGTATCGCCGCTCCCGATTC
GCAGCGCATCGCCTTCTATCGCCTTCTTGACGAGTTCTTCTGAGCGGGACTCTGGGGTTCGAAATGACCG
ACCAAGCGACGCCCAACCTGCCATCACGAGATTTCGATTCCACCGCCGCCTTCTATGAAAGGTTGGGCTT
CGGAATCGTTTTCCGGGACGCCGGCTGGATGATCCTCCAGCGCGGGGATCTCATGCTGGAGTTCTTCGCC
CACCCCAACTTGTTTATTGCAGCTTATAATGGTTACAAATAAAGCAATAGCATCACAAATTTCACAAATA
AAGCATTTTTTTCACTGCATTCTAGTTGTGGTTTGTCCAAACTCATCAATGTATCTTATCATGTCTGTAT
ACCGTCGACCTCTAGCTAGAGCTTGGCGTAATCATGGTCATAGCTGTTTCCTGTGTGAAATTGTTATCCG
CTCACAATTCCACACAACATACGAGCCGGAAGCATAAAGTGTAAAGCCTGGGGTGCCTAATGAGTGAGCT
AACTCACATTAATTGCGTTGCGCTCACTGCCCGCTTTCCAGTCGGGAAACCTGTCGTGCCAGCTGCATTA
ATGAATCGGCCAACGCGCGGGGAGAGGCGGTTTGCGTATTGGGCGCTCTTCCGCTTCCTCGCTCACTGAC
TCGCTGCGCTCGGTCGTTCGGCTGCGGCGAGCGGTATCAGCTCACTCAAAGGCGGTAATACGGTTATCCA
CAGAATCAGGGGATAACGCAGGAAAGAACATGTGAGCAAAAGGCCAGCAAAAGGCCAGGAACCGTAAAAA
GGCCGCGTTGCTGGCGTTTTTCCATAGGCTCCGCCCCCCTGACGAGCATCACAAAAATCGACGCTCAAGT
CAGAGGTGGCGAAACCCGACAGGACTATAAAGATACCAGGCGTTTCCCCCTGGAAGCTCCCTCGTGCGCT
CTCCTGTTCCGACCCTGCCGCTTACCGGATACCTGTCCGCCTTTCTCCCTTCGGGAAGCGTGGCGCTTTC
TCATAGCTCACGCTGTAGGTATCTCAGTTCGGTGTAGGTCGTTCGCTCCAAGCTGGGCTGTGTGCACGAA
CCCCCCGTTCAGCCCGACCGCTGCGCCTTATCCGGTAACTATCGTCTTGAGTCCAACCCGGTAAGACACG
ACTTATCGCCACTGGCAGCAGCCACTGGTAACAGGATTAGCAGAGCGAGGTATGTAGGCGGTGCTACAGA
GTTCTTGAAGTGGTGGCCTAACTACGGCTACACTAGAAGAACAGTATTTGGTATCTGCGCTCTGCTGAAG
CCAGTTACCTTCGGAAAAAGAGTTGGTAGCTCTTGATCCGGCAAACAAACCACCGCTGGTAGCGGTGGTT
TTTTTGTTTGCAAGCAGCAGATTACGCGCAGAAAAAAAGGATCTCAAGAAGATCCTTTGATCTTTTCTAC
GGGGTCTGACGCTCAGTGGAACGAAAACTCACGTTAAGGGATTTTGGTCATGAGATTATCAAAAAGGATC
TTCACCTAGATCCTTTTAAATTAAAAATGAAGTTTTAAATCAATCTAAAGTATATATGAGTAAACTTGGT
CTGACAGTTACCAATGCTTAATCAGTGAGGCACCTATCTCAGCGATCTGTCTATTTCGTTCATCCATAGT
TGCCTGACTCCCCGTCGTGTAGATAACTACGATACGGGAGGGCTTACCATCTGGCCCCAGTGCTGCAATG
ATACCGCGAGACCCACGCTCACCGGCTCCAGATTTATCAGCAATAAACCAGCCAGCCGGAAGGGCCGAGC
GCAGAAGTGGTCCTGCAACTTTATCCGCCTCCATCCAGTCTATTAATTGTTGCCGGGAAGCTAGAGTAAG
TAGTTCGCCAGTTAATAGTTTGCGCAACGTTGTTGCCATTGCTACAGGCATCGTGGTGTCACGCTCGTCG
TTTGGTATGGCTTCATTCAGCTCCGGTTCCCAACGATCAAGGCGAGTTACATGATCCCCCATGTTGTGCA
AAAAAGCGGTTAGCTCCTTCGGTCCTCCGATCGTTGTCAGAAGTAAGTTGGCCGCAGTGTTATCACTCAT
GGTTATGGCAGCACTGCATAATTCTCTTACTGTCATGCCATCCGTAAGATGCTTTTCTGTGACTGGTGAG
TACTCAACCAAGTCATTCTGAGAATAGTGTATGCGGCGACCGAGTTGCTCTTGCCCGGCGTCAATACGGG
ATAATACCGCGCCACATAGCAGAACTTTAAAAGTGCTCATCATTGGAAAACGTTCTTCGGGGCGAAAACT
CTCAAGGATCTTACCGCTGTTGAGATCCAGTTCGATGTAACCCACTCGTGCACCCAACTGATCTTCAGCA
TCTTTTACTTTCACCAGCGTTTCTGGGTGAGCAAAAACAGGAAGGCAAAATGCCGCAAAAAAGGGAATAA
GGGCGACACGGAAATGTTGAATACTCATACTCTTCCTTTTTCAATATTATTGAAGCATTTATCAGGGTTA
TTGTCTCATGAGCGGATACATATTTGAATGTATTTAGAAAAATAAACAAATAGGGGTTCCGCGCACATTT
CCCCGAAAAGTGCCACCTGACGTC
Features (pLannotate 1.2.2; 24 found; start..end, strand, type, name):
     78..381     +  enhancer       CMV enhancer: human cytomegalovirus immediate early enhancer
    382..585     +  promoter       CMV promoter: human cytomegalovirus (CMV) immediate early promoter
    581..614     +  LTR            5' LTR (truncated) (fragment): truncated 5' long terminal repeat (LTR) from HIV-1
    630..648     +  promoter       T7 promoter: promoter for bacteriophage T7 RNA polymerase
    678..711     +  protein_bind   lox2272: Cre-mediated recombination occurs in the 8-bp core sequence (GGATACTT). lox2272 sites are compatible with each other, but incompatible with loxP or loxN sites (Lee and Saito, 1988). Cre recombinase
    730..852     +  CDS            MARCKS (fragment): MARCS_CHICK - Experimental evidence at protein level: Swiss-Prot protein existence level 1. MARCKS is the most prominent cellular substrate for protein kinase C. This protein binds calmodulin, actin, and synapsin. MARCKS is a filamentous (F) actin cross-linking protein. From Gallus gallus (Chicken).
    859..2283    +  CDS            tdTomato: tdTomato is a basic (constitutively fluorescent) orange fluorescent protein published in 2004, derived from Discosoma sp.. It is reported to be a somewhat slowly-maturing tandem dimer with low acid sensitivity.
   2403..2991    +  misc_feature   WPRE: woodchuck hepatitis virus posttranscriptional regulatory element
   3019..3102    +  CDS            large T antigen (fragment): large T antigen from SV40 (simian virus 40)
   3125..3246    +  polyA_signal   SV40 poly(A) signal: SV40 polyadenylation signal
   3304..3528    +  polyA_signal   bGH poly(A) signal: bovine growth hormone polyadenylation signal
   3532..3553    +  promoter       SV40 promoter (fragment): SV40 enhancer and early promoter
   3574..4002    +  rep_origin     f1 ori (sequence partly withheld): f1 bacteriophage origin of replication; arrow indicates direction of (+) strand synthesis
   4016..4345    +  promoter       SV40 promoter: SV40 enhancer and early promoter
   4412..5203    +  CDS            neo: KKA2_KLEPN - Also known as kan, nptII. Experimental evidence at protein level: Swiss-Prot protein existence level 1. Resistance to kanamycin, neomycin, paromomycin, ribostamycin, butirosin and gentamicin B. From Klebsiella pneumoniae.
   5227..5385    +  CDS            ble (fragment): BLE_KLEPN - Experimental evidence at protein level: Swiss-Prot protein existence level 1. Binding protein with a strong affinity to the bleomycin family of antibiotics. Binds to CL990; an antimitotic-antibiotic compound. From Klebsiella pneumoniae.
   5380..5501    +  polyA_signal   SV40 poly(A) signal: SV40 polyadenylation signal
   5574..5590    -  protein_bind   lac operator: The lac repressor binds to the lac operator to inhibit transcription in E. coli. This inhibition can be relieved by adding lactose or isopropyl-β-D-thiogalactopyranoside (IPTG). lac repressor encoded by lacI
   5598..5628    -  promoter       lac promoter: promoter for the E. coli lac operon
   5643..5664    -  protein_bind   CAP binding site: CAP binding activates transcription in the presence of cAMP. E. coli catabolite activator protein
   5677..5769    -  CDS            lacI (fragment): lac repressor; lacI; The lac repressor binds to the lac operator to inhibit transcription in E. coli. This inhibition can be relieved by adding lactose or isopropyl-β-D-thiogalactopyranoside (IPTG).
   5952..6540    -  rep_origin     ori: high-copy-number ColE1/pMB1/pBR322/pUC origin of replication
   6711..7571    -  CDS            AmpR: β-lactamase; bla; confers resistance to ampicillin, carbenicillin, and related antibiotics
   7572..7676    -  promoter       AmpR promoter: bla
