[The description below was written by a language model from this plasmid's Addgene catalogue record and pLannotate feature annotations shown in this document.]
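Description:
LoxP2-Mb2Tomato-2A (SO240) is a pcDNA3.1-based mammalian expression plasmid of about 7.7 kb that serves as a cloning intermediate: a gene of interest is placed downstream of a lox-flanked, membrane-tagged tdTomato reporter ending in a 2A peptide. It is maintained in E. coli at high copy through a ColE1/pUC-type origin with ampicillin resistance (AmpR). An SV40 promoter-driven neomycin phosphotransferase cassette with an SV40 poly(A) signal allows G418 selection in mammalian cells. An f1 origin and lac promoter/operator remnants come with the backbone.

The payload sits behind the CMV immediate-early enhancer and promoter, followed by a T7 promoter that also provides a sequencing primer site. The annotation then places a single lox2272 site, a Cre target that recombines only with other lox2272 sites and not with loxP; this presumably corresponds to the "LoxP2" in the name. Next comes a short fragment of chicken MARCKS, which likely supplies the membrane-targeting signal implied by "Mb", fused upstream of the tdTomato coding sequence. The catalogue lists a C-terminal T2A, which would let a downstream open reading frame be co-translated and released as a separate protein, although the 2A itself was not picked up in the feature table. A WPRE follows to enhance transcript expression, then SV40 and bGH polyadenylation signals.

The associated work describes multispectral, combinatorial mosaic gene-function analysis. This fits use of the cassette as a building block for Cre-dependent constructs that link a fluorescent membrane label to expression of a chosen gene. The insert was cloned through AscI sites, but the record does not specify the site intended for inserting the gene of interest.
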