Addgene plasmid #99614: LoxP2-Mb2Tomato-2A (SO240)
Purpose: To clone gene of interest downstream of LoxP2-Mb2Tomato-2A cassette
Depositing lab: Rui Benedito. Depositing organization: Centro Nacional de Investigaciones Cardiovasculares (CNIC). Publication: Dual ifgMosaic: A Versatile Method for Multispectral and Combinatorial Mosaic Gene-Function Analysis. Pontes-Quero S, Heredia L, Casquero-Garcia V, Fernandez-Chacon M, Luo W, Hermoso A, Bansal M, Garcia-Gonzalez I, Sanchez-Munoz MS, Perea JR, Galiana-Simal A, Rodriguez-Arabaolaza I, Del Olmo-Cabrera S, Rocha SF, Criado-Rodriguez LM, Giovinazzo G, Benedito R. Cell. 2017 Aug 10;170(4):800-814.e18. doi: 10.1016/j.cell.2017.07.031. PubMed 28802047.
Backbone
  Vector backbone: pcDNA3.1
  Total vector size (bp): 7703
  Vector type: Mammalian Expression
  Selectable markers: Neomycin (select with G418)
Growth in bacteria
  Bacterial resistance: Ampicillin, 100 μg/mL
  Growth temperature: 37°C
  Growth strain: DH5alpha
  Copy number: High Copy
Gene/Insert
  Gene/Insert name: Mb2Tomato
  Species: Synthetic
  Insert size (bp): 1400
  Tag / fusion protein: T2A (C terminal on insert)
  Cloning method: Restriction Enzyme; 5′ cloning site AscI (unknown if destroyed); 3′ cloning site AscI (unknown if destroyed)
  Sequencing primers: 5′ T7
Terms and licenses: Academic/Nonprofit Terms; Industry Terms: Not Available to Industry
How to cite: LoxP2-Mb2Tomato-2A (SO240) was a gift from Rui Benedito (Addgene plasmid # 99614 ; http://n2t.net/addgene:99614 ; RRID:Addgene_99614)
